Addgene plasmid #173979: pGL3-noSV40-humanEC1.45_p300peak1-2_del7
Purpose: Firefly luciferase enhancer reporter plasmid.
Depositing lab: Joanna Wysocka. Depositing organization: Stanford University. Publication: Loss of Extreme Long-Range Enhancers in Human Neural Crest Drives a Craniofacial Disorder. Long HK, Osterwalder M, Welsh IC, Hansen K, Davies JOJ, Liu YE, Koska M, Adams AT, Aho R, Arora N, Ikeda K, Williams RM, Sauka-Spengler T, Porteus MH, Mohun T, Dickel DE, Swigut T, Hughes JR, Higgs DR, Visel A, Selleri L, Wysocka J. Cell Stem Cell. 2020 Nov 5;27(5):765-783.e14. doi: 10.1016/j.stem.2020.09.001. Epub 2020 Sep 28. PubMed 32991838.
Backbone
  Vector backbone: pGL3-Promoter, GenBank: U47298.2
  Backbone manufacturer: Promega
  Backbone size w/o insert (bp): 5016
  Vector type: Luciferase
Growth in bacteria
  Bacterial resistance: Ampicillin, 100 μg/mL
  Growth temperature: 37°C
  Growth strain: DH5alpha
  Copy number: High Copy
Gene/Insert
  Gene/Insert name: p300 peak 1 and peak 2 from SOX9 enhancer cluster EC1.45 with tiled deletion #7
  Species: H. sapiens (human)
  Insert size (bp): 1458
  Mutation: Tiled deletion #7
  Promoter: SV40 promoter
  Cloning method: Restriction Enzyme; 5′ cloning site unknown (unknown if destroyed)
  Sequencing primers: 5′ CGCTCTCCATCAAAACAAAACG; 3′ GAGTTAGGGGCGGGATGG
Terms and licenses: Academic/Nonprofit Terms; Industry Terms: Not Available to Industry
How to cite: pGL3-noSV40-humanEC1.45_p300peak1-2_del7 was a gift from Joanna Wysocka (Addgene plasmid # 173979 ; http://n2t.net/addgene:173979 ; RRID:Addgene_173979)
