[The description below was written by a language model from this plasmid's Addgene catalogue record and pLannotate feature annotations shown in this document.]
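Description:
pGL3-noSV40-humanEC1.45_p300peak1-2_del7 is a firefly luciferase enhancer reporter plasmid built on Promega's pGL3-Promoter backbone and intended for transient reporter assays in cultured cells. It is maintained in E. coli as a high-copy plasmid through a ColE1/pUC-type origin and selected with ampicillin via the β-lactamase gene and its bla promoter. An f1 phage origin is also present. Small annotated fragments of lacZα, TcR and SV40 large T antigen appear to be backbone remnants rather than functional genes.

The reporter unit consists of the SV40 early promoter driving the luc+ version of firefly luciferase, terminated by the SV40 polyadenylation signal. Upstream of the test region sit a synthetic poly(A) signal and the human α2-globin RNA polymerase II pause site, which limit read-through transcription from the backbone and so lower background signal. The unannotated stretch between the pause site and the SV40 promoter is consistent in size and position with the recorded 1458 bp human insert: p300 peaks 1 and 2 from the SOX9 enhancer cluster EC1.45, carrying "tiled deletion #7". The record does not define which bases this deletion removes, and the exact cloning sites are not stated. The "noSV40" in the name is also not explained, since an SV40 promoter is both listed in the catalogue fields and annotated in the sequence.

Because the minimal promoter gives only weak expression by itself, luciferase output reports the activity of the cloned enhancer fragment. As one member of a tiled deletion series, this construct would be compared with the intact element to map sub-regions needed for enhancer function, in the context of work on long-range SOX9 enhancers in human neural crest and craniofacial disease.
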