Features (pLannotate 1.2.2; 12 found; start..end, strand, type, name):
     28..1680    +  CDS            luciferase: firefly luciferase; luc+; enhanced luc+ version of the luciferase gene
   1721..1842    -  polyA_signal   SV40 poly(A) signal: SV40 polyadenylation signal
   1865..1933    -  CDS            large T antigen (fragment): large T antigen from SV40 (simian virus 40)
   1955..2087    +  CDS            TcR (fragment): tetracycline efflux protein; tet; confers resistance to tetracycline
   2267..2855    -  rep_origin     ori: high-copy-number ColE1/pMB1/pBR322/pUC origin of replication
   3026..3886    -  CDS            AmpR: β-lactamase; bla; confers resistance to ampicillin, carbenicillin, and related antibiotics
   3887..3991    -  promoter       AmpR promoter: bla
   4018..4446    +  rep_origin     f1 ori (sequence partly withheld): f1 bacteriophage origin of replication; arrow indicates direction of (+) strand synthesis
   4478..4545    -  CDS            lacZα (fragment): LacZα fragment of β-galactosidase; lacZ fragment
   4604..4652    +  polyA_signal   poly(A) signal: synthetic polyadenylation signal
   4666..4757    +  misc_feature   pause site: RNA polymerase II transcriptional pause signal from the human α2 globin gene
   6194..6390    +  promoter       SV40 promoter: SV40 early promoter
>Addgene plasmid #173979 | pGL3-noSV40-humanEC1.45_p300peak1-2_del7 | addgene full sequence | sequence record 341627 | Addgene NGS Result
CATTCCGGTACTGTTGGTAAAGCCACCATGGAAGACGCCAAAAACATAAAGAAAGGCCCGGCGCCATTCT
ATCCGCTGGAAGATGGAACCGCTGGAGAGCAACTGCATAAGGCTATGAAGAGATACGCCCTGGTTCCTGG
AACAATTGCTTTTACAGATGCACATATCGAGGTGGACATCACTTACGCTGAGTACTTCGAAATGTCCGTT
CGGTTGGCAGAAGCTATGAAACGATATGGGCTGAATACAAATCACAGAATCGTCGTATGCAGTGAAAACT
CTCTTCAATTCTTTATGCCGGTGTTGGGCGCGTTATTTATCGGAGTTGCAGTTGCGCCCGCGAACGACAT
TTATAATGAACGTGAATTGCTCAACAGTATGGGCATTTCGCAGCCTACCGTGGTGTTCGTTTCCAAAAAG
GGGTTGCAAAAAATTTTGAACGTGCAAAAAAAGCTCCCAATCATCCAAAAAATTATTATCATGGATTCTA
AAACGGATTACCAGGGATTTCAGTCGATGTACACGTTCGTCACATCTCATCTACCTCCCGGTTTTAATGA
ATACGATTTTGTGCCAGAGTCCTTCGATAGGGACAAGACAATTGCACTGATCATGAACTCCTCTGGATCT
ACTGGTCTGCCTAAAGGTGTCGCTCTGCCTCATAGAACTGCCTGCGTGAGATTCTCGCATGCCAGAGATC
CTATTTTTGGCAATCAAATCATTCCGGATACTGCGATTTTAAGTGTTGTTCCATTCCATCACGGTTTTGG
AATGTTTACTACACTCGGATATTTGATATGTGGATTTCGAGTCGTCTTAATGTATAGATTTGAAGAAGAG
CTGTTTCTGAGGAGCCTTCAGGATTACAAGATTCAAAGTGCGCTGCTGGTGCCAACCCTATTCTCCTTCT
TCGCCAAAAGCACTCTGATTGACAAATACGATTTATCTAATTTACACGAAATTGCTTCTGGTGGCGCTCC
CCTCTCTAAGGAAGTCGGGGAAGCGGTTGCCAAGAGGTTCCATCTGCCAGGTATCAGGCAAGGATATGGG
CTCACTGAGACTACATCAGCTATTCTGATTACACCCGAGGGGGATGATAAACCGGGCGCGGTCGGTAAAG
TTGTTCCATTTTTTGAAGCGAAGGTTGTGGATCTGGATACCGGGAAAACGCTGGGCGTTAATCAAAGAGG
CGAACTGTGTGTGAGAGGTCCTATGATTATGTCCGGTTATGTAAACAATCCGGAAGCGACCAACGCCTTG
ATTGACAAGGATGGATGGCTACATTCTGGAGACATAGCTTACTGGGACGAAGACGAACACTTCTTCATCG
TTGACCGCCTGAAGTCTCTGATTAAGTACAAAGGCTATCAGGTGGCTCCCGCTGAATTGGAATCCATCTT
GCTCCAACACCCCAACATCTTCGACGCAGGTGTCGCAGGTCTTCCCGACGATGACGCCGGTGAACTTCCC
GCCGCCGTTGTTGTTTTGGAGCACGGAAAGACGATGACGGAAAAAGAGATCGTGGATTACGTCGCCAGTC
AAGTAACAACCGCGAAAAAGTTGCGCGGAGGAGTTGTGTTTGTGGACGAAGTACCGAAAGGTCTTACCGG
AAAACTCGACGCAAGAAAAATCAGAGAGATCCTCATAAAGGCCAAGAAGGGCGGAAAGATCGCCGTGTAA
TTCTAGAGTCGGGGCGGCCGGCCGCTTCGAGCAGACATGATAAGATACATTGATGAGTTTGGACAAACCA
CAACTAGAATGCAGTGAAAAAAATGCTTTATTTGTGAAATTTGTGATGCTATTGCTTTATTTGTAACCAT
TATAAGCTGCAATAAACAAGTTAACAACAACAATTGCATTCATTTTATGTTTCAGGTTCAGGGGGAGGTG
TGGGAGGTTTTTTAAAGCAAGTAAAACCTCTACAAATGTGGTAAAATCGATAAGGATCTGGATCCGTCGA
CCGATGCCCTTGAGAGCCTTCAACCCAGTCAGCTCCTTCCGGTGGGCGCGGGGCATGACTATCGTCGCCG
CACTTATGACTGTCTTCTTTATCATGCAACTCGTAGGACAGGTGCCGGCAGCGCTCTTCCGCTTCCTCGC
TCACTGACTCGCTGCGCTCGGTCGTTCGGCTGCGGCGAGCGGTATCAGCTCACTCAAAGGCGGTAATACG
GTTATCCACAGAATCAGGGGATAACGCAGGAAAGAACATGTGAGCAAAAGGCCAGCAAAAGGCCAGGAAC
CGTAAAAAGGCCGCGTTGCTGGCGTTTTTCCATAGGCTCCGCCCCCCTGACGAGCATCACAAAAATCGAC
GCTCAAGTCAGAGGTGGCGAAACCCGACAGGACTATAAAGATACCAGGCGTTTCCCCCTGGAAGCTCCCT
CGTGCGCTCTCCTGTTCCGACCCTGCCGCTTACCGGATACCTGTCCGCCTTTCTCCCTTCGGGAAGCGTG
GCGCTTTCTCATAGCTCACGCTGTAGGTATCTCAGTTCGGTGTAGGTCGTTCGCTCCAAGCTGGGCTGTG
TGCACGAACCCCCCGTTCAGCCCGACCGCTGCGCCTTATCCGGTAACTATCGTCTTGAGTCCAACCCGGT
AAGACACGACTTATCGCCACTGGCAGCAGCCACTGGTAACAGGATTAGCAGAGCGAGGTATGTAGGCGGT
GCTACAGAGTTCTTGAAGTGGTGGCCTAACTACGGCTACACTAGAAGAACAGTATTTGGTATCTGCGCTC
TGCTGAAGCCAGTTACCTTCGGAAAAAGAGTTGGTAGCTCTTGATCCGGCAAACAAACCACCGCTGGTAG
CGGTGGTTTTTTTGTTTGCAAGCAGCAGATTACGCGCAGAAAAAAAGGATCTCAAGAAGATCCTTTGATC
TTTTCTACGGGGTCTGACGCTCAGTGGAACGAAAACTCACGTTAAGGGATTTTGGTCATGAGATTATCAA
AAAGGATCTTCACCTAGATCCTTTTAAATTAAAAATGAAGTTTTAAATCAATCTAAAGTATATATGAGTA
AACTTGGTCTGACAGTTACCAATGCTTAATCAGTGAGGCACCTATCTCAGCGATCTGTCTATTTCGTTCA
TCCATAGTTGCCTGACTCCCCGTCGTGTAGATAACTACGATACGGGAGGGCTTACCATCTGGCCCCAGTG
CTGCAATGATACCGCGAGACCCACGCTCACCGGCTCCAGATTTATCAGCAATAAACCAGCCAGCCGGAAG
GGCCGAGCGCAGAAGTGGTCCTGCAACTTTATCCGCCTCCATCCAGTCTATTAATTGTTGCCGGGAAGCT
AGAGTAAGTAGTTCGCCAGTTAATAGTTTGCGCAACGTTGTTGCCATTGCTACAGGCATCGTGGTGTCAC
GCTCGTCGTTTGGTATGGCTTCATTCAGCTCCGGTTCCCAACGATCAAGGCGAGTTACATGATCCCCCAT
GTTGTGCAAAAAAGCGGTTAGCTCCTTCGGTCCTCCGATCGTTGTCAGAAGTAAGTTGGCCGCAGTGTTA
TCACTCATGGTTATGGCAGCACTGCATAATTCTCTTACTGTCATGCCATCCGTAAGATGCTTTTCTGTGA
CTGGTGAGTACTCAACCAAGTCATTCTGAGAATAGTGTATGCGGCGACCGAGTTGCTCTTGCCCGGCGTC
AATACGGGATAATACCGCGCCACATAGCAGAACTTTAAAAGTGCTCATCATTGGAAAACGTTCTTCGGGG
CGAAAACTCTCAAGGATCTTACCGCTGTTGAGATCCAGTTCGATGTAACCCACTCGTGCACCCAACTGAT
CTTCAGCATCTTTTACTTTCACCAGCGTTTCTGGGTGAGCAAAAACAGGAAGGCAAAATGCCGCAAAAAA
GGGAATAAGGGCGACACGGAAATGTTGAATACTCATACTCTTCCTTTTTCAATATTATTGAAGCATTTAT
CAGGGTTATTGTCTCATGAGCGGATACATATTTGAATGTATTTAGAAAAATAAACAAATAGGGGTTCCGC
GCACATTTCCCCGAAAAGTGCCACCTG
[124 nt withheld, positions 4018-4141]
C
[91 nt withheld, positions 4143-4233]
A
[49 nt withheld, positions 4235-4283]
CCTTTGACGTTGGAGTCCACGTTCTTT
[37 nt withheld, positions 4311-4347]
ACCCTATCTCGGTCTATTCTTTTGATTTATAAGGGATTTTGCCGATTTCGGCCTATTGGTTAAAAAATGA
GCTGATTTAACAAAAATTTAACGCGAATTTTAACAAAATATTAACGCTTACAATTTGCCATTCGCCATTC
AGGCTGCGCAACTGTTGGGAAGGGCGATCGGTGCGGGCCTCTTCGCTATTACGCCAGCCCAAGCTACCAT
GATAAGTAAGTAATATTAAGGTACGGGAGGTACTTGGAGCGGCCGCAATAAAATATCTTTATTTTCATTA
CATCTGTGTGTTGGTTTTTTGTGTGAATCGATAGTACTAACATACGCTCTCCATCAAAACAAAACGAAAC
AAAACAAACTAGCAAAATAGGCTGTCCCCAGTGCAAGTGCAGGTGCCAGAACATTTCTCTATCGATAGGT
ACCGAGCTCTTATTTAAGCAGCTGAATTTGAGGTAATTAGTTACAGCTGCAATAGGTAAATTGACATTAA
ATAATATACTTGACGTTAGGCTTCTTTACTGTAACTCACTTCTGGATGGCATGTTGTTGTCTGTTTTTAC
CTTTCTCCTTCCCCCCCCCCCAGTTGATCTATTAGGAAATAGAGAACTATCTTCATTTCTGCTCCTTCTT
CCAGGCTTGAATCTACACAACAGGCCACTCCCCAAAATTCCTCTGCTTAATTTAGAGAGCAGGTTTCAGG
GATTCACCTGGGAACAACAGCAGCAGGCACCTGACTCATATTCCTGGCGGAGAGGAAGGGAGGCCATGTA
GCTGCTCTTCCGTGGACGCGGATGCTTCCTGCCTCATAGCCGGGTCGCCTCCGCGCTAACCCCGTTGAAC
CTTGCAACCAGCCCCTCTAGAGTGTGGAAGAAAGGAGCATCGACCCAGCCTCAGGTTTCACTTCTGTTCT
AGTTTATCTATCTAACTTAGACCACATGTCTGTGCTTTCAGAAAATTTTCCCATTTTTGAATCACTAACA
GTACCCTTTATTCTTACTACTGCCAGGGATTCACTATTTTTAAACAGCTTTATTGTCATTTCAGTAGGAT
TTGGGGAAGAAAAGGAAGCGAATACATGTGTTCAATCCGTCATGTTGACTTGAAACTGCTGTTTTAAACT
GCTCTCTTTCTACGTATTTGATTCCTTTTGCTCTACCCATCCCCATGTGCCTCTACTTGTCAAGTATTGG
GAGATTATATAGGTTTCTTGTGTGCTAGCAGAGAAGCCCGAGTGAGTAACCAACTGTCCCCAATTGTATT
AGCCTTTTAAATAAAGGATTCCCAGCAAACATTCAGAAGAAACCATATGCCTTCCAGGGATAGGCAGCTG
GAAGAGAGGGAAGAGATTAATACAGAAAAAAGCTATAGGCCATCCCGATCCTATTCTTCAGTTCCTTTAT
TGGAGGCATTAAGTTTTATTTTATTAACTTCTTTCTTGCCCTTCAAAAGTTGAGGGTGCTCACTCCAGGG
CTTGTGGATATCTGCCCCAGAGAACCTCAGTGCAAAGGTTTGAAATCACAGCTGGCTGTGATTAGAAGGA
TTGGGAGAGATCAGTGCTTGATTAACTTTCAGCTGCTATTGGTTTGCCTCAGTTCCTGCAGGAGAATTAA
TCTGTAGGTTCGAGTAAATTTTGGATCTTAATGGATACCAGATACATTGAGCCCACCCAGACCACCAAGA
TTTTGCAATCCTTTTCCTCACATTTAAATGGTACAAATGAATTCATTCCTCCTTACTCAGTGAACAGAAT
AACTCTACCTCAAGGTTTTTCTCATATAGCATTCACTTGATTTTGCCTTCTTTTCCAAGAAAGTATAGAT
TCGTTGGGGCAAGGAGATCTGCGATCTGCATCTCAATTAGTCAGCAACCATAGTCCCGCCCCTAACTCCG
CCCATCCCGCCCCTAACTCCGCCCAGTTCCGCCCATTCTCCGCCCCATCGCTGACTAATTTTTTTTATTT
ATGCAGAGGCCGAGGCCGCCTCGGCCTCTGAGCTATTCCAGAAGTAGTGAGGAGGCTTTTTTGGAGGCCT
AGGCTTTTGCAAAAAGCTTGG
